>Addgene plasmid #169442 | pAAV-SEP-GluA2 TKIT | addgene full sequence | sequence record 334741 | Addgene NGS Result
GAGCTAGAAATAGCAAGTTAAAATAAGGCTAGTCCGTTATCAACTTGAAAAAGTGGCACCGAGTCGGTGC
TTTTTTGTTTTAGAGCTAGAAATAGCAAGTTAAAATAAGGCTAGTCCGTTTTTAGCGCGTGCGCCAATTC
TGCAGACAAATGGCTCTAAACAACAACAATTGCATTCATTTTATGTTTCAGGTTCAGGGGGAGATGTGGG
AGGTTTTTTAAAGCGGCCGCAGGAACCCCTAGTGATGGAGTTGGCCACTCCCTCTCTGCGCGCTCGCTCG
CTCACTGAGGCCGGGCGACCAAAGGTCGCCCGACGCCCGGGCTTTGCCCGGGCGGCCTCAGTGAGCGAGC
GAGCGCGCAGCTGCCTGCAGGGGCGCCTGATGCGGTATTTTCTCCTTACGCATCTGTGCGGTATTTCACA
CCGCATA
[95 nt withheld, positions 428-522]
T
[46 nt withheld, positions 524-569]
C
[141 nt withheld, positions 571-711]
CCTTTGACGTTGGAGTCCACGTTCTTT
[37 nt withheld, positions 739-775]
ACTCTATCTCGGGCTATTCTTTTGATTTATAAGGGATTTTGCCGATTTCGGTCTATTGGTTAAAAAATGA
GCTGATTTAACAAAAATTTAACGCGAATTTTAACAAAATATTAACGTTTACAATTTTATGGTGCACTCTC
AGTACAATCTGCTCTGATGCCGCATAGTTAAGCCAGCCCCGACACCCGCCAACACCCGCTGACGCGCCCT
GACGGGCTTGTCTGCTCCCGGCATCCGCTTACAGACAAGCTGTGACCGTCTCCGGGAGCTGCATGTGTCA
GAGGTTTTCACCGTCATCACCGAAACGCGCGAGACGAAAGGGCCTCGTGATACGCCTATTTTTATAGGTT
AATGTCATGATAATAATGGTTTCTTAGACGTCAGGTGGCACTTTTCGGGGAAATGTGCGCGGAACCCCTA
TTTGTTTATTTTTCTAAATACATTCAAATATGTATCCGCTCATGAGACAATAACCCTGATAAATGCTTCA
ATAATATTGAAAAAGGAAGAGTATGAGTATTCAACATTTCCGTGTCGCCCTTATTCCCTTTTTTGCGGCA
TTTTGCCTTCCTGTTTTTGCTCACCCAGAAACGCTGGTGAAAGTAAAAGATGCTGAAGATCAGTTGGGTG
CACGAGTGGGTTACATCGAACTGGATCTCAACAGCGGTAAGATCCTTGAGAGTTTTCGCCCCGAAGAACG
TTTTCCAATGATGAGCACTTTTAAAGTTCTGCTATGTGGCGCGGTATTATCCCGTATTGACGCCGGGCAA
GAGCAACTCGGTCGCCGCATACACTATTCTCAGAATGACTTGGTTGAGTACTCACCAGTCACAGAAAAGC
ATCTTACGGATGGCATGACAGTAAGAGAATTATGCAGTGCTGCCATAACCATGAGTGATAACACTGCGGC
CAACTTACTTCTGACAACGATCGGAGGACCGAAGGAGCTAACCGCTTTTTTGCACAACATGGGGGATCAT
GTAACTCGCCTTGATCGTTGGGAACCGGAGCTGAATGAAGCCATACCAAACGACGAGCGTGACACCACGA
TGCCTGTAGCAATGGCAACAACGTTGCGCAAACTATTAACTGGCGAACTACTTACTCTAGCTTCCCGGCA
ACAATTAATAGACTGGATGGAGGCGGATAAAGTTGCAGGACCACTTCTGCGCTCGGCCCTTCCGGCTGGC
TGGTTTATTGCTGATAAATCTGGAGCCGGTGAGCGTGGGTCTCGCGGTATCATTGCAGCACTGGGGCCAG
ATGGTAAGCCCTCCCGTATCGTAGTTATCTACACGACGGGGAGTCAGGCAACTATGGATGAACGAAATAG
ACAGATCGCTGAGATAGGTGCCTCACTGATTAAGCATTGGTAACTGTCAGACCAAGTTTACTCATATATA
CTTTAGATTGATTTAAAACTTCATTTTTAATTTAAAAGGATCTAGGTGAAGATCCTTTTTGATAATCTCA
TGACCAAAATCCCTTAACGTGAGTTTTCGTTCCACTGAGCGTCAGACCCCGTAGAAAAGATCAAAGGATC
TTCTTGAGATCCTTTTTTTCTGCGCGTAATCTGCTGCTTGCAAACAAAAAAACCACCGCTACCAGCGGTG
GTTTGTTTGCCGGATCAAGAGCTACCAACTCTTTTTCCGAAGGTAACTGGCTTCAGCAGAGCGCAGATAC
CAAATACTGTTCTTCTAGTGTAGCCGTAGTTAGGCCACCACTTCAAGAACTCTGTAGCACCGCCTACATA
CCTCGCTCTGCTAATCCTGTTACCAGTGGCTGCTGCCAGTGGCGATAAGTCGTGTCTTACCGGGTTGGAC
TCAAGACGATAGTTACCGGATAAGGCGCAGCGGTCGGGCTGAACGGGGGGTTCGTGCACACAGCCCAGCT
TGGAGCGAACGACCTACACCGAACTGAGATACCTACAGCGTGAGCTATGAGAAAGCGCCACGCTTCCCGA
AGGGAGAAAGGCGGACAGGTATCCGGTAAGCGGCAGGGTCGGAACAGGAGAGCGCACGAGGGAGCTTCCA
GGGGGAAACGCCTGGTATCTTTATAGTCCTGTCGGGTTTCGCCACCTCTGACTTGAGCGTCGATTTTTGT
GATGCTCGTCAGGGGGGCGGAGCCTATGGAAAAACGCCAGCAACGCGGCCTTTTTACGGTTCCTGGCCTT
TTGCTGGCCTTTTGCTCACATGTCCTGCAGGCAGCTGCGCGCTCGCTCGCTCACTGAGGCCGCCCGGGCG
TCGGGCGACCTTTGGTCGCCCGGCCTCAGTGAGCGAGCGAGCGCGCAGAGAGGGAGTGGCCAACTCCATC
ACTAGGGGTTCCTGCGGCCGCTGCAGAGGGCCCGTCGACACATTTCCCCGACTCGAGAATTCTGACGTCA
TTATTATCAGGGCCTCTATTGTGTCAAAAGGCATACCTGGGAGATAAGGATTCTTCTGCCTTCACTTCGT
GGTTTTAGCAGCTCCTTGCTAAATTTCGACCTCAAAATGCAGAGGATCTAATTTGCTGAGGAAAACGGTC
AAAGAAGGAAAAGGAGGAAAGGGAAACGAGGGGATATTTTGTGGATGCTCTACTTTTCTTGGAAATGCAA
AAGATTATGCATATTTCTGTCCTCCTTTCTCCTGTTTTATGGGGACTGATTTTTGGTGTCTCTTCTAACA
CTAGTGGTGGCGGTGGCTCGAGTAAAGGAGAAGAACTTTTCACTGGAGTTGTCCCAATTCTTGTTGAATT
AGATGGTGATGTTAATGGGCACAAATTTTCTGTCAGTGGAGAGGGTGAAGGTGATGCAACATACGGAAAA
CTTACCCTTAAATTTATTTGCACTACTGGAAAACTACCTGTTCCTTGGCCAACACTTGTCACTACTTTAA
CTTATGGTGTTCAATGCTTTTCAAGATACCCAGATCATATGAAACGGCATGACTTTTTCAAGAGTGCCAT
GCCCGAAGGTTATGTACAGGAAAGAACTATATTTTTCAAAGATGACGGGAACTACAAGACACGTGCTGAA
GTCAAGTTTGAAGGTGATACCCTTGTTAATAGAATCGAGTTAAAAGGTATTGATTTTAAAGAAGATGGAA
ACATTCTTGGACACAAATTGGAATACAACTATAACGATCACCAGGTGTACATCATGGCAGACAAACAAAA
GAATGGAATCAAAGCTAACTTCAAAATTAGACACAACATTGAAGATGGAGGCGTTCAACTAGCAGACCAT
TATCAACAAAATACTCCAATTGGCGATGGGCCCGTCCTTTTACCAGACAACCATTACCTGTTTACAACTT
CTACTCTTTCGAAAGATCCCAACGAAAAGAGAGACCACATGGTCCTTCTTGAGTTTGTAACAGCTGCTGG
GATTACACATGGCATGGATGAACTATACAAAGGTGGCGGTGGCTCGGGCGGAGGTGGGTCGGGTGGCGGC
GGATCAGGCGGTGGCGGATCCAGCATACAGATAGGTAGGTACCTTTTGTGTTATGCCTTTGAATTGTGCA
TAATTTGGTGGTAATCTTTGTTCACAGTGTGCAAATTAATTCATGTCATGTAGACTTATGTCATACCTTG
ACTGCATTCCAGATTGAAACTACCTAGAATATACATGATTTTCTTAGGCTGAAGCAAAAAGAAATGACTA
TGCCTTTTGACACAACCCAGGTTTAGCTGGTGGCTGTTCCATCATGGTTTTTACCTCCTGAATTCGGATC
CCTCGAGCGCTGGCCTTTTGCTCACATGTGAGGGCCTATTTCCCATGATTCCTTCATATTTGCATATACG
ATACAAGGCTGTTAGAGAGATAATTGGAATTAATTTGACTGTAAACACAAAGATATTAGTACAAAATACG
TGACGTAGAAAGTAATAATTTCTTGGGTAGTTTGCAGTTTTAAAATTATGTTTTAAAATGGACTATCATA
TGCTTACCGTAACTTGAAAGTATTTCGATTTCTTGGCTTTATATATCTTGTGGAAAGGACGAAACACCGA
ACAGCCACCAGCTAAACCTGTTTTAGAGCTAGAAATAGCAAGTTAAAATAAGGCTAGTCCGTTATCAACT
TGAAAAAGTGGCACCGAGTCGGTGCTTTTTTGTTTTAGAGCTAGAAATAGCAAGTTAAAATAAGGCTAGT
CCGTTTTTAGCGCGTGCGCCAATTCTGCAGACAAATGGCTCTAGCGAGGGCCTATTTCCCATGATTCCTT
CATATTTGCATATACGATACAAGGCTGTTAGAGAGATAATTGGAATTAATTTGACTGTAAACACAAAGAT
ATTAGTACAAAATACGTGACGTAGAAAGTAATAATTTCTTGGGTAGTTTGCAGTTTTAAAATTATGTTTT
AAAATGGACTATCATATGCTTACCGTAACTTGAAAGTATTTCGATTTCTTGGCTTTATATATCTTGTGGA
AAGGACGAAACACCGTATGCCTTTTGACACAATAGGTTTTA
Features (pLannotate 1.2.2; 18 found; start..end, strand, type, name):
     77..120     +  misc_RNA       gRNA scaffold (fragment): guide RNA scaffold for the Streptococcus pyogenes CRISPR/Cas9 system
    231..371     +  repeat_region  AAV2 ITR: inverted terminal repeat of adeno-associated virus serotype 2 inverted
    376..427     -  misc_feature   bom (fragment): basis of mobility region from pBR322
    446..901     +  rep_origin     f1 ori (sequence partly withheld): f1 bacteriophage origin of replication; arrow indicates direction of (+) strand synthesis
    902..951     -  misc_feature   bom (fragment): basis of mobility region from pBR322
   1053..1088    -  CDS            rop (fragment): Rop protein, which maintains plasmids at low copy number; rop
   1183..1287    +  promoter       AmpR promoter: bla
   1288..2148    +  CDS            AmpR: β-lactamase; bla; confers resistance to ampicillin, carbenicillin, and related antibiotics
   2319..2907    +  rep_origin     ori: high-copy-number ColE1/pMB1/pBR322/pUC origin of replication
   2980..3007    +  repeat_region  AAV2 ITR (fragment): inverted terminal repeat of adeno-associated virus serotype 2 inverted
   3036..3063    +  repeat_region  AAV2 ITR (fragment): inverted terminal repeat of adeno-associated virus serotype 2 inverted
   3360..3452    +  CDS            GRIA2 (fragment): GRIA2_HUMAN - Also known as GLUR2. Experimental evidence at protein level: Swiss-Prot protein existence level 1. Receptor for glutamate that functions as ligand-gated ion channel in the central nervous system (PubMed:31300657). It plays an important role in excitatory synaptic transmission. L-glutamate acts as an excitatory neurotransmitter at many synapses in the central nervous system. Binding of the excitatory neurotransmitter L-glutamate induces a conformation change, leading to the opening of the cation channel, and thereby converts the chemical signal to an electrical impulse. The recept
   3455..4166    +  CDS            superecliptic pHluorin (fragment): pH-sensitive mutant of green fluorescent protein (Ng et al., 2002) excited strongly by blue light at neutral pH but minimally fluorescent at acidic pH
   4515..4755    +  promoter       U6 promoter: RNA polymerase III promoter for human U6 snRNA
   4785..4860    +  misc_RNA       gRNA scaffold: guide RNA scaffold for the Streptococcus pyogenes CRISPR/Cas9 system
   4867..4910    +  misc_RNA       gRNA scaffold (fragment): guide RNA scaffold for the Streptococcus pyogenes CRISPR/Cas9 system
   4951..5191    +  promoter       U6 promoter: RNA polymerase III promoter for human U6 snRNA
   5221..70      +  misc_RNA       gRNA scaffold (across the origin): guide RNA scaffold for the Streptococcus pyogenes CRISPR/Cas9 system
