[The description below was written by a language model from this plasmid's Addgene catalogue record and pLannotate feature annotations shown in this document.]
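Description:
pAAV-SEP-GluA2 TKIT is an adeno-associated virus transfer plasmid built on a pAAV backbone for CRISPR/Cas9-mediated knock-in in mouse cells. According to the associated publication, it forms part of an optimized genome editing approach for neurons. Its stated purpose is to express two guide RNAs together with a donor DNA. The roughly 5.2 kb plasmid is propagated in bacteria through a high-copy ColE1/pUC-type origin and selected with ampicillin via the bla gene and its promoter. An f1 phage origin is also present, along with short remnants of pBR322 bom and rop sequences. AAV2 inverted terminal repeats flank the payload, one annotated in full and the other only as fragments. These repeats allow the intervening DNA to be packaged into recombinant AAV particles.

The payload has two functional parts. The donor segment contains a short stretch matching the GRIA2 (GluA2 AMPA receptor subunit) coding sequence, followed almost directly by superecliptic pHluorin. This GFP variant is pH-sensitive: bright at neutral pH and nearly dark in acidic compartments. The arrangement is consistent with inserting the SEP tag near the start of the endogenous GluA2 protein, so that surface receptors can be distinguished from those in acidic intracellular compartments. Downstream lie two human U6 RNA polymerase III promoters, each driving a guide joined to the Streptococcus pyogenes Cas9 scaffold, with additional partial scaffold fragments annotated nearby. The record lists the guide target sequences as unknown. No Cas9 coding sequence is annotated, so the nuclease must presumably be supplied from a separate construct. The sequences surrounding the donor are not annotated, so its exact boundaries and any guide recognition sites cannot be determined from the record.
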