Addgene plasmid #169442: pAAV-SEP-GluA2 TKIT
Purpose: Expression of 2 guides + donor DNA
Depositing lab: Richard Huganir. Depositing organization: Johns Hopkins University and School of Medicine. Publication: An optimized CRISPR/Cas9 approach for precise genome editing in neurons. Fang H, Bygrave AM, Roth RH, Johnson RC, Huganir RL. Elife. 2021 Mar 10;10. pii: 65202. doi: 10.7554/eLife.65202. PubMed 33689678.
Backbone
  Vector backbone: pAAV
  Vector type: AAV, CRISPR
Growth in bacteria
  Bacterial resistance: Ampicillin, 100 μg/mL
  Growth temperature: 30°C
  Growth strain: NEB Stable
  Copy number: High Copy
Gene/Insert
  Gene/Insert name: Super ecliptic pHluorin (SEP)
  gRNA/shRNA sequence: Unknown
  Species: M. musculus (mouse)
  Cloning method: Gibson Cloning
Terms and licenses: Academic/Nonprofit Terms; Industry Terms: Not Available to Industry
How to cite: pAAV-SEP-GluA2 TKIT was a gift from Richard Huganir (Addgene plasmid # 169442 ; http://n2t.net/addgene:169442 ; RRID:Addgene_169442)
